Addgene plasmid #227931: pTW357d5
Purpose: High-stringency accessory plasmid for selection
Depositing lab: Tina Wang. Depositing organization: University of Wisconsin, Madison. Publication: Rapid discovery of cyclic peptide protein aggregation inhibitors by continuous selection. Yang L, Zhang J, Andon JS, Li L, Wang T. Nat Chem Biol. 2025 Jan 13. doi: 10.1038/s41589-024-01823-x. PubMed 39806068.
Backbone
  Vector backbone: n/a
  Vector type: Bacterial Expression
Growth in bacteria
  Bacterial resistance: Spectinomycin, 50 μg/mL
  Growth temperature: 37°C
  Growth strain: DH5alpha
  Copy number: High Copy
Gene/Insert 1
  Gene/Insert name: gIII (recoded)
  Species: Escherichia phage fd
  Cloning method: Other
Gene/Insert 2
  Gene/Insert name: T7c
  Species: E. coli
  Mutation: R632S, Q649S
Terms and licenses: Academic/Nonprofit Terms; Industry Terms: Not Available to Industry
How to cite: pTW357d5 was a gift from Tina Wang (Addgene plasmid # 227931 ; http://n2t.net/addgene:227931 ; RRID:Addgene_227931)
