[The description below was written by a language model from this plasmid's Addgene catalogue record and pLannotate feature annotations shown in this document.]
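Description:
pTW357d5 is a 6,453-nt bacterial expression plasmid recorded as a high-stringency accessory plasmid for selection, from work on continuous selection of cyclic peptide inhibitors of protein aggregation. No named backbone is given. It replicates from a ColE1/pMB1-type origin, and the annotation also finds the pBR322 bom region, the rop gene and a short mbeC fragment, so the replicon resembles pBR322. The catalogue lists it as high copy even though rop normally lowers copy number. Selection is by spectinomycin through aadA, which sits downstream of a fragment of the AmpR (bla) promoter.

The payload has two parts. The first is a recoded gene III from filamentous phage fd, annotated as an M13 gene III fragment, probably because the recoding limits the nucleotide match. It encodes pIII, the minor coat protein required for phage infectivity, and sits just downstream of an rrnB T1 terminator that insulates it from upstream read-through. The second part, on the opposite strand, is "T7c", a roughly 2.1-kb partial T7 RNA polymerase coding region carrying R632S and Q649S. The catalogue lists its species as E. coli, but the annotation matches it to phage T7. It is followed by an rrnB T1/T2 terminator block with 5S rRNA sequence.

The name and the partial match suggest a C-terminal fragment of a split polymerase, but the record does not say so. No promoter is annotated for either gene, so how gIII expression is wired to polymerase activity is not stated. In accessory plasmids of this kind, pIII production is generally made conditional on the activity under selection, so only phage encoding functional variants propagate. The record does not specify which features make this version high stringency.
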