Features (pLannotate 1.2.2; 12 found; start..end, strand, type, name):
    577..717     -  misc_feature   bom: basis of mobility region from pBR322
    819..1010    -  CDS            rop: Rop protein, which maintains plasmids at low copy number; rop
   1051..1107    +  CDS            mbeC (fragment): MBEC_ECOLX - Experimental evidence at protein level: Swiss-Prot protein existence level 1. Required for efficient mobilization of ColE1 plasmid and is thus essential to promote the specific transfer of the plasmid during conjugation. Probably functions by inducing DNA bending, helping the MbeA relaxase to melt the DNA around the nic site and cleave the phosphodiester bond. Binds specifically double-stranded DNA (dsDNA) containing the ColE1 oriT but does not recognize the inverted repeat (IR). From Escherichia coli.
   1121..1165    +  terminator     rrnB T1 terminator: transcription terminator T1 from the E. coli rrnB gene
   1246..2519    +  CDS            M13 gene III (fragment) (sequence partly withheld): pIII; III; minor coat protein
   2627..4738    -  CDS            RPOL_BPT7 (fragment): Experimental evidence at protein level: Swiss-Prot protein existence level 1. Highly processive DNA-dependent RNA polymerase that catalyzes the transcription of class II and class III viral genes. Recognizes a specific promoter sequence and enters first into an 'abortive phase' where very short transcripts are synthesized and released before proceeding to the processive transcription of long RNA chains. Unwinds the double-stranded DNA to expose the coding strand for templating. Participates in the initiation of viral DNA replication presumably by making primers accessible to the DNA polymerase
   4943..4970    -  terminator     rrnB T2 terminator: transcription terminator T2 from the E. coli rrnB gene
   5062..5148    -  terminator     rrnB T1 terminator: Escherichia coli rrnB; transcription terminator T1 from the E. coli rrnB gene
   5150..5265    -  ncRNA          5S rRNA: Accession: RF00001 - 5S ribosomal RNA
   5367..6155    -  CDS            aadA: S3AD_ECOLX - Experimental evidence at protein level: Swiss-Prot protein existence level 1. Mediates bacterial resistance to the antibiotics streptomycin and spectinomycin. From Escherichia coli.
   6156..6241    -  promoter       AmpR promoter (fragment): bla
   6256..391     +  rep_origin     ori (across the origin): high-copy-number ColE1/pMB1/pBR322/pUC origin of replication
>Addgene plasmid #227931 | pTW357d5 | addgene full sequence | sequence record 454224 | Addgene NGS Result
GCCTACATACCTCGCTCTGCTAATCCTGTTACCAGTGGCTGCTGCCAGTGGCGATAAGTCGTGTCTTACC
GGGTTGGACTCAAGACGATAGTTACCGGATAAGGCGCAGCGGTCGGGCTGAACGGGGGGTTCGTGCACAC
AGCCCAGCTTGGAGCGAACGACCTACACCGAACTGAGATACCTACAGCGTGAGCTATGAGAAAGCGCCAC
GCTTCCCGAAGGGAGAAAGGCGGACAGGTATCCGGTAAGCGGCAGGGTCGGAACAGGAGAGCGCACGAGG
GAGCTTCCAGGGGGAAACGCCTGGTATCTTTATAGTCCTGTCGGGTTTCGCCACCTCTGACTTGAGCGTC
GATTTTTGTGATGCTCGTCAGGGGGGCGGAGCCTATGGAAAAACGCCAGCAACGCGGCCTTTTTACGGTT
CCTGGCCTTTTGCTGGCCTTTTGCTCACATGTTCTTTCCTGCGTTATCCCCTGATTCTGTGGATAACCGT
ATTACAGCCTTTGAGTGAGCTGATACCGCTCGCCGCAGCCGAACGACCGAGCGCAGCGAGTCAGTGAGCG
AGGAAGCGGAAGAGCGCCTGATGCGGTATTTTCTCCTTACGCATCTGTGCGGTATTTCACACCGCATATG
GTGCACTCTCAGTACAATCTGCTCTGATGCCGCATAGTTAAGCCAGTATACACTCCGCTATCGCTACGTG
ACTGGGTCATGGCTGCGCCCCGACACCCGCCAACACCCGCTGACGCGCCCTGACGGGCTTGTCTTCTCCC
GGCATCCGCTTACAGACAAGCTGTGACCGTCTCCGGGAGCTGCATGTGTCAGAGGTTTTCACCGTCATCA
CCGAAACGCGCGAGGCAGCTGCGGTAAAGCTCATCAGCGTGGTCGTGAAGCGATTCACAGATGTCTGCCT
GTTCATCCGCGTCCAGCTCGTTGAGTTTCTCCAGAAGCGTTAATGTCTGGCTTCTGATAAAGCGGGCCAT
GTTAAGGGCGGTTTTTTCCTGTTTGGTCACTGATGCCTCCGTGTAAGGGGGATTTCTGTTCATGGGGGTA
ATGATACCGATGAAACGAGAGAGGATGCTCACGATACGGGTTACTGATGATGAACAAGAGGACATCCGGT
CAAATAAAACGAAAGGCTCAGTCGAAAGACTGGGCCTTTCGTTTTGCTGAGGAGACTTAGGGACCCTACT
AATACGTCTCACTATAGGGAGAAAGACCTGCAGGTGCAGTAAAAAAGGAAAAAAA
[85 nt withheld, positions 1246-1330]
C
[98 nt withheld, positions 1332-1429]
A
[305 nt withheld, positions 1431-1735]
G
[176 nt withheld, positions 1737-1912]
CCAATCGTCTGACCTGCCTCAACCTCCTGTC
[82 nt withheld, positions 1944-2025]
GCTCTGAGGGA
[161 nt withheld, positions 2037-2197]
T
[41 nt withheld, positions 2199-2239]
T
[62 nt withheld, positions 2241-2302]
A
[35 nt withheld, positions 2304-2338]
CCTCCCTCAATCGGTTGAATGTCGCCCTTTTGTCTTTGGCGCTGGTAAACCTTACGAGTTCAGTATCGAC
TGCGATAAGATCAACCTGTTCCGC
[50 nt withheld, positions 2433-2482]
T
[36 nt withheld, positions 2484-2519]
ACGGAGCCAATGTACGCAAAAAACCCCGCTTCAGCGGGGTTTTTTCGCCAAAAAAAACCCCGCCCTGTCA
GGGGCGGGGTTTTTTTTTAGGGCCCTACTGACTGTTACGCGAACGCGAAGTCCGACTCTAAGATGTCACG
GAGGTTCAAGTTACCTTTAGCCGGAAGTGCTGGCATTTTGTCCAATTGAGACTCGTGCAACTGGTCAGCG
AACTGGTCGTAGAAATCAGCCAGTACATCACAAGACTCATATGTGTCAACCATAGTTTCGCGCACTGCTT
TGAACAGGTTCGCAGCGTCAGCCGGAATGGTACCGAAGGAGTCGTGAATCAGTGCAAAAGATTCGATTCC
GTACTTCTCGTGTGCCCACACTACAGTCTTACGAAGGTGGCTACCGTCTTGGCTGTGTACAAAGTTAGGA
GCGATACCAGACTCCTGTTTGTGTGCATCAATCTCGCTATCTTTATTGGTGTTAATGGTAGGCTGTAAGC
GGAACTGACCGAGGAACATCAGGTTCAAGCGCGTCTGAATAGGCTTCTTGTATTCCTGCCACACAGGGAA
ACCATCAGGAGTTACCCAATGCACAGCGCAACGCTTGCGAAGAATCTCTCCAGTCTTCTTATCTTTGACC
TCAGCAGCCAGCAGCTTAGCAGCAGACTTAAGCCAGTTCATTGCTTCAACCGCAGCTACCACCGTCACGC
TCACAGATTCCCAAATCAGCTTAGCCATGTATCCAGCAGCCTGATTCGGCTGAGTGAACATCAGACCCTT
GCCGGAATCAATAGCTGGCTGAATGGTATCTTCCAGCACACTTTGACGGAAGCCGAACTCTTTGGACCCG
TAAGCCAGCGTCATGACTGAACTCTTAGTCACACTGCGAGTAACACCGTAAGCCAGCCATTGACCAGCCA
GTGCCTTAGTGCCCAGCTTGACTTTCTCAGAGATTTCACCAGTGTTCTCATCGGTCACGGTAACTACTTC
GTTATCGGTCCCATTGATTGCGTCTGCTTGTAGAATCTCGTTGACTTTCTTAGCAACAATCCCGTAGATG
TCCTGAACGGTTTCACTAGGAAGCAAGTTAACCGCGCGACCACCTACCTCATCTCGGAGCATCGCGGAGA
AGTGCTGGATGCCAGAGCAAGACCCGTCAAACGCCAGCGGAAGGGAGCAGTTATAGCTCAGGCCGTGGTG
CTGTACCCCAGCGTACTCAAAGCAGAACGCAAGGAAGCAGAACGGAGAATCTTGCTCAGCCCACCAAGTG
TTCTCCAGTGGAGACTTAGCGCAAGCCATGATGTTCTCGTGGTTTTCCTCAATGAACTTGATGCGCTCAG
GGAACGGAACCTTATCGACACCCGCACAGTTTGCACCGTGGATTTTCAGCCAGTAGTAACCTTCCTTACC
GATTGGTTTACCTTTCGCCAGCGTAAGCAGTCCTTTGGTCATATCGTTACCTTGCGGGTTGAACATTGAC
ACAGCGTAAACACGACCGCGCCAGTCCATGTTGTAAGGGAACCAGATGGCCTTATGGTTAGCAAACTTAT
TGGCTTGCTCAAGCATGAACTCAAGGCTGATACGGCGAGACTTGCGAGCCTTGTCCTTGCGGTACACAGC
AGCGGCAGCACGTTTCCACGCGGTGAGAGCCTCAGGATTCATGTCGATGTCTTCCGGTTTCATCGGGAGT
TCTTCACGCTCAATCGCAGGGATGTCCTCGACCGGACAATGCTTCCACTTGGTGATTACGTTGGCGACCG
CTAGGACTTTCTTGTTGATTTTCCATGCGGTGTTTTGCGCAATGTTAATCGCTTTGTACACCTCAGGCAT
GTAAACGTCTTCGTAGCGCATCAGTGCTTTCTTACTGTGAGTACGCACCAGCGCCAGAGGACGACGACCG
TTAGCCCAATAGCCACCACCAGTAATGCCAGTCCACGGCTTAGGAGGAACTACGCAAGGTTGGAACATCG
GAGAGATGCCAGCCAGCGCACCTGCACGGGTTGCGATAGCCTCAGCGTATTCAGGTGCGAGTTCGATAGT
CTCAGAGTCTTGACCTACTACGCCAGCATTTTGGCGGTGTAAGCTAACCATTCCGGTTGACTCAATGAGC
ATCTCGATGCAGCGTACTCCTACATGAATAGAGTCTTCCTTATGCCACGAAGACCACGCCTCGCCACCGA
GTAGACCCTTAGAGAGCATGTCAGCCTCGACAACTTGCATAAATGCTTTCATTTTTTTTTCCTCCTTACT
CTAGTAAAAGTTAAACAAAATTATTTGTAGAGGGAAACCGTTGTGGTCTCCCTGAATATATCCTACGAGC
CTTATGCATGCCCGTAAAGTTATCCAGCAACCACTCATAGACCTAGGGCAGCAGATAGGGACGACGTGGT
GTTAGCTGTGCTCTAGAATCCTCAGCGAGTTTGTAGAAACGCAAAAAGGCCATCCGTCAGGATGGCCTTC
TGCTTAATTTGATGCCTGGCAGTTTATGGCGGGCGTCCTGCCCGCCACCCTCCGGGCCGTTGCTTCGCAA
CGTTCAAATCCGCTCCCGGCGGATTTGTCCTACTCAGGAGAGCGTTCACCGACAAACAACAGATAAAACG
AAAGGCCCAGTCTTTCGACTGAGCCTTTCGTTTTATTTGATGCCTGGCAGTTCCCTACTCTCGCATGGGG
AGACCCCACACTACCATCGGCGCTACGGCGTTTCACTTCTGAGTTCGGCATGGGGTCAGGTGGGACCACC
GCGCTACTGCCGCCAGGCAAATTCTGTTTTATCAGACCGCTTCTGCGTTCTGATTTAATCTGTATCAGGC
TGAAAATCTTCTCTCATCCGCCAAAACAGCCATGCCCATGGCGTTTATTTGCCGACTACCTTGGTGATCT
CGCCTTTCACGTAGTGGACAAATTCTTCCAACTGATCTGCGCGCGAGGCCAAGCGATCTTCTTCTTGTCC
AAGATAAGCCTGTCTAGCTTCAAGTATGACGGGCTGATACTGGGCCGGCAGGCGCTCCATTGCCCAGTCG
GCAGCGACATCCTTCGGCGCGATTTTGCCGGTTACTGCGCTGTACCAAATGCGGGACAACGTAAGCACTA
CATTTCGCTCATCTCCAGCCCAGTCGGGCGGCGAGTTCCATAGCGTTAAGGTTTCATTTAGCGCCTCAAA
TAGATCCTGTTCAGGAACCGGATCAAAGAGTTCCTCCGCCGCTGGACCTACCAAGGCAACGCTATGTTCT
CTTGCTTTTGTCAGCAAGATAGCCAGATCAATGTCGATCGTGGCTGGCTCGAAGATACCTGCAAGAATGT
CATTGCGCTGCCATTCTCCAAATTGCAGTTCGCGCTTAGCTGGATAACGCCACGGAATGATGTCGTCGTG
CACAACAATGGTGACTTCTACAGCGCGGAGAATCTCGCTCTCTCCAGGGGAAGCCGAAGTTTCCAAAAGG
TCGTTGATCAAAGCTCGCCGCGTTGTTTCATCAAGCCTTACGGTCACCGTAACCAGCAAATCAATATCAC
TGTGTGGCTTCAGGCCGCCATCCACTGCGGAGCCGTACAAATGTACGGCCAGCAACGTCGGTTCGAGATG
GCGCTCGATGACGCCAACTACCTCTGATAGTTGAGTCGATACTTCGGCGATCACCGCTTCCCTCATACTC
TTCCTTTTTCAATATTATTGAATCATTTATCAGGGTTATTGTCTCATGAGCGGATACATATTTGAATGTA
TTTAGAAAAATAGGCCAAATAGGCCGTTGAGATCCTTTTTTTCTGCGCGTAATCTGCTGCTTGCAAACAA
AAAAACCACCGCTACCAGCGGTGGTTTGTTTGCCGGATCAAGAGCTACCACCTCTTTTTCCGAAGGTAAC
TGGCTTCAGCAGAGCGCAGATACCAAATACTGTCCTTCTAGTGTAGCCGTAGTTAGGCCACCACTTCAAG
AACTCTGTAGCACC
